Addgene plasmid #121126: hsa-miR 19b plix 4.03
Purpose: inducible expression in cells
Depositing lab: Qing Deng. Depositing organization: Purdue University. Publication: Phenotypical microRNA screen reveals a noncanonical role of CDK2 in regulating neutrophil migration. Hsu AY, Wang D, Liu S, Lu J, Syahirah R, Bennin DA, Huttenlocher A, Umulis DM, Wan J, Deng Q. Proc Natl Acad Sci U S A. 2019 Aug 26. pii: 1905221116. doi: 10.1073/pnas.1905221116. PubMed 31451657.
Backbone
  Vector backbone: plix 4.03
  Backbone size w/o insert (bp): 7500
  Vector type: Bacterial Expression
Growth in bacteria
  Bacterial resistance: Ampicillin, 100 μg/mL
  Growth temperature: 37°C
  Growth strain: NEB Stable
  Copy number: Unknown
Gene/Insert
  Gene/Insert name: hsa-miR-19b
  Species: H. sapiens (human)
  Insert size (bp): 2000
  Cloning method: Restriction Enzyme; 5′ cloning site unknown (unknown if destroyed)
Terms and licenses: Academic/Nonprofit Terms; Industry Terms: Not Available to Industry
How to cite: hsa-miR 19b plix 4.03 was a gift from Qing Deng (Addgene plasmid # 121126 ; http://n2t.net/addgene:121126 ; RRID:Addgene_121126)
