[The description below was written by a language model from this plasmid's Addgene catalogue record and pLannotate feature annotations shown in this document.]
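Description:
hsa-miR 19b plix 4.03 is a doxycycline-inducible, third-generation-style self-inactivating HIV-1 lentiviral transfer plasmid built on the plix 4.03 backbone. The catalogue lists the vector type as bacterial expression, but the stated purpose (inducible expression in cells) and the annotated features point to lentiviral delivery into mammalian cells. It is propagated in E. coli through a high-copy ColE1/pUC origin with ampicillin selection, in a recombination-reducing strain as is usual for LTR-containing plasmids. The viral framework comprises an RSV promoter fused to a truncated 5' LTR, the Ψ packaging signal with a gag fragment, the RRE for Rev-dependent export, the cPPT/CTS, a WPRE and a ΔU3 3' LTR, followed by an SV40 poly(A) signal and SV40 origin.

The payload is an all-in-one Tet-On arrangement. A tight TRE promoter (seven tet operators plus a minimal CMV promoter) drives a transcript that begins with a short zebrafish β-actin fragment, followed by a region carrying the mir-19 precursor hairpin, and then the photoconvertible green fluorescent protein Dendra2, which should report induction of the microRNA-bearing transcript. A mir-92 family precursor is also detected just downstream of mir-19, so the roughly 2 kb human insert appears to include neighbouring hairpin sequence and may not be exclusive to miR-19b. Downstream, a human PGK promoter constitutively expresses puromycin N-acetyltransferase and the reverse transactivator rtTA3, allowing selection of transduced cells and doxycycline-dependent activation of the TRE. How these two reading frames are linked is not annotated. The two sequence records, about 9.7 kb each, show the same features with different start points. The associated study concerned a microRNA screen of neutrophil migration.
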