Features (pLannotate 1.2.2; 31 found; start..end, strand, type, name):
      7..25      +  CDS            9xHis (fragment): 9xHis affinity tag
     35..545     +  promoter       hPGK promoter: human phosphoglycerate kinase 1 promoter
    555..1151    +  CDS            PuroR (fragment): puromycin N-acetyltransferase; pac from Streptomyces; confers resistance to puromycin
   1206..1903    +  CDS            rtTA3 (fragment): reverse tetracycline transactivator 3 activates expression from Tet-responsive promoters in the presence of doxycycline
   1833..1943    +  CDS            VP48: 3 tandem repeats of the minimal activation domain of herpes simplex virus VP16 (Cheng et al., 2013)
   1979..2527    +  misc_feature   WPRE (fragment): woodchuck hepatitis virus posttranscriptional regulatory element
   2553..2624    +  CDS            nef (fragment): NEF_HV1Z2 - Experimental evidence at protein level: Swiss-Prot protein existence level 1. Extracellular Nef protein targets CD4(+) T-lymphocytes for apoptosis by interacting with CXCR4 surface receptors. From Human immunodeficiency virus type 1 group M subtype D (isolate Z2/CDC-Z34) (HIV-1).
   2626..2859    +  LTR            3' LTR (ΔU3): self-inactivating 3' long terminal repeat (LTR) from HIV-1
   2931..3052    +  polyA_signal   SV40 poly(A) signal: SV40 polyadenylation signal
   3092..3227    +  rep_origin     SV40 ori: SV40 origin of replication
   3235..3298    +  promoter       AmpR promoter: bla
   3299..4159    +  CDS            AmpR: β-lactamase; bla; confers resistance to ampicillin, carbenicillin, and related antibiotics
   4330..4918    +  rep_origin     ori: high-copy-number ColE1/pMB1/pBR322/pUC origin of replication
   5101..5193    +  CDS            lacI (fragment): lac repressor; lacI; The lac repressor binds to the lac operator to inhibit transcription in E. coli. This inhibition can be relieved by adding lactose or isopropyl-β-D-thiogalactopyranoside (IPTG).
   5206..5227    +  protein_bind   CAP binding site: CAP binding activates transcription in the presence of cAMP. E. coli catabolite activator protein
   5242..5272    +  promoter       lac promoter: promoter for the E. coli lac operon
   5280..5296    +  protein_bind   lac operator: The lac repressor binds to the lac operator to inhibit transcription in E. coli. This inhibition can be relieved by adding lactose or isopropyl-β-D-thiogalactopyranoside (IPTG). lac repressor encoded by lacI
   5341..5359    +  promoter       T3 promoter: promoter for bacteriophage T3 RNA polymerase
   5387..5613    +  promoter       RSV promoter: Rous sarcoma virus enhancer/promoter
   5614..5794    +  LTR            5' LTR (truncated): truncated 5' long terminal repeat (LTR) from HIV-1
   5841..5966    +  misc_feature   HIV-1 Ψ: packaging signal of human immunodeficiency virus type 1
   5950..6313    +  CDS            HIV-1 gag (fragment): gag protein from human immunodeficiency virus 1; gag
   6459..6692    +  misc_feature   RRE: The Rev response element (RRE) of HIV-1 allows for Rev-dependent mRNA export from the nucleus to the cytoplasm.
   7069..7093    +  CDS            Rev (fragment): human immunodeficiency virus 1 (HIV-1) Rev protein; rev; enhances nuclear export of unspliced and incompletely spliced viral mRNAs
   7134..7251    +  misc_feature   cPPT/CTS: central polypurine tract and central termination sequence of HIV-1
   7305..7619    +  promoter       tight TRE promoter: Tet-responsive promoter PTight, consisting of seven tet operator sequences followed by the minimal CMV promoter
   7642..7764    +  CDS            actba (fragment): ACTB1_DANRE - Also known as bact, bactin1, bactzf. Experimental evidence at protein level: Swiss-Prot protein existence level 1. Actin is a highly conserved protein that polymerizes to produce filaments that form cross-linked networks in the cytoplasm of cells. Actin exists in both monomeric (G-actin) and polymeric (F-actin) forms, both forms playing key functions, such as cell motility and contraction. In addition to their role in the cytoplasmic cytoskeleton, G- and F-actin also localize in the nucleus, and regulate gene transcription and motility and repair of damaged DNA. From Danio rerio
   8233..8307    +  ncRNA          mir-19: Accession: RF00245 - mir-19 microRNA precursor family
   8347..8424    +  ncRNA          mir-92: Accession: RF00464 - mir-92 microRNA precursor family
   8952..8970    -  misc_feature   MCS (fragment): pBluescript multiple cloning site
   8985..9674    +  CDS            Dendra2: Dendra2 is a photoconvertible green fluorescent protein published in 2006, derived from Dendronephthya sp.. It has high acid sensitivity.
>Addgene plasmid #121126 | hsa-miR 19b plix 4.03 | depositor full sequence | sequence record 230284 | hsa-miR 19b plix 4.03 sequence 9676 bps
ACCGGTCCACCACCACCACCACCACTAAGGATCCGGGGTTGGGGTTGCGCCTTTTCCAAGGCAGCCCTGG
GTTTGCGCAGGGACGCGGCTGCTCTGGGCGTGGTTCCGGGAAACGCAGCGGCGCCGACCCTGGGTCTCGC
ACATTCTTCACGTCCGTTCGCAGCGTCACCCGGATCTTCGCCGCTACCCTTGTGGGCCCCCCGGCGACGC
TTCCTGCTCCGCCCCTAAGTCGGGAAGGTTCCTTGCGGTTCGCGGCGTGCCGGACGTGACAAACGGAAGC
CGCACGTCTCACTAGTACCCTCGCAGACGGACAGCGCCAGGGAGCAATGGCAGCGCGCCGACCGCGATGG
GCTGTGGCCAATAGCGGCTGCTCAGCAGGGCGCGCCGAGAGCAGCGGCCGGGAAGGGGCGGTGCGGGAGG
CGGGGTGTGGGGCGGTAGTGTGGGCCCTGTTCCTGCCCGCGCGGTGTTCCGCATTCTGCAAGCCTCCGGA
GCGCACGTCGGCAGTCGGCTCCCTCGTTGACCGAATCACCGACCTCTCTCCCCAGCAATTCACCATGACC
GAGTACAAGCCCACGGTGCGCCTCGCCACCCGCGACGACGTCCCCAGGGCCGTACGCACCCTCGCCGCCG
CGTTCGCCGACTACCCCGCCACGCGCCACACCGTCGATCCGGACCGCCACATCGAGCGGGTCACCGAGCT
GCAAGAACTCTTCCTCACGCGCGTCGGGCTCGACATCGGCAAGGTGTGGGTCGCGGACGACGGCGCCGCG
GTGGCGGTCTGGACCACGCCGGAGAGCGTCGAAGCGGGGGCGGTGTTCGCCGAGATCGGCCCGCGCATGG
CCGAGTTGAGCGGTTCCCGGCTGGCCGCGCAGCAACAGATGGAAGGCCTCCTGGCGCCGCACCGGCCCAA
GGAGCCCGCGTGGTTCCTGGCCACCGTCGGCGTCTCGCCCGACCACCAGGGCAAGGGTCTGGGCAGCGCC
GTCGTGCTCCCCGGAGTGGAGGCGGCCGAGCGCGCCGGGGTGCCCGCCTTCCTGGAGACCTCCGCGCCCC
GCAACCTCCCCTTCTACGAGCGGCTCGGCTTCACCGTCACCGCCGACGTCGAGGTGCCCGAAGGACCGCG
CACCTGGTGCATGACCCGCAAGCCCGGTGCCGAAGGTAGAGGTTCTCTCCTCACTTGTGGTGATGTTGAA
GAAAACCCTGGTCCAATGTCTAGACTGGACAAGAGCAAAGTCATAAACGGAGCTCTGGAATTACTCAATG
GTGTCGGTATCGAAGGCCTGACGACAAGGAAACTCGCTCAAAAGCTGGGAGTTGAGCAGCCTACCCTGTA
CTGGCACGTGAAGAACAAGCGGGCCCTGCTCGATGCCCTGCCAATCGAGATGCTGGACAGGCATCATACC
CACTTCTGCCCCCTGGAAGGCGAGTCATGGCAAGACTTTCTGCGGAACAACGCCAAGTCATACCGCTGTG
CTCTCCTCTCACATCGCGACGGGGCTAAAGTGCATCTCGGCACCCGCCCAACAGAGAAACAGTACGAAAC
CCTGGAAAATCAGCTCGCGTTCCTGTGTCAGCAAGGCTTCTCCCTGGAGAACGCACTGTACGCTCTGTCC
GCCGTGGGCCACTTTACACTGGGCTGCGTATTGGAGGAACAGGAGCATCAAGTAGCAAAAGAGGAAAGAG
AGACACCTACCACCGATTCTATGCCCCCACTTCTGAGACAAGCAATTGAGCTGTTCGACCGGCAGGGAGC
CGAACCTGCCTTCCTTTTCGGCCTGGAACTAATCATATGTGGCCTGGAGAAACAGCTAAAGTGCGAAAGC
GGCGGGCCGACCGACGCCCTTGACGATTTTGACTTAGACATGCTCCCAGCCGATGCCCTTGACGACTTTG
ACCTTGATATGCTGCCTGCTGACGCTCTTGACGATTTTGACCTTGACATGCTCCCCGGGTAACTAAGTAA
GGATCGATCCAAGATATCGTATTCTTAACTATGTTGCTCCTTTTACGCTATGTGGATACGCTGCTTTAAT
GCCTTTGTATCATGCTATTGCTTCCCGTATGGCTTTCATTTTCTCCTCCTTGTATAAATCCTGGTTGCTG
TCTCTTTATGAGGAGTTGTGGCCCGTTGTCAGGCAACGTGGCGTGGTGTGCACTGTGTTTGCTGACGCAA
CCCCCACTGGTTGGGGCATTGCCACCACCTGTCAGCTCCTTTCCGGGACTTTCGCTTTCCCCCTCCCTAT
TGCCACGGCGGAACTCATCGCCGCCTGCCTTGCCCGCTGCTGGACAGGGGCTCGGCTGTTGGGCACTGAC
AATTCCGTGGTGTTGTCGGGGAAGCTGACGTCCTTTCCATGGCTGCTCGCCTGTGTTGCCACCTGGATTC
TGCGCGGGACGTCCTTCTGCTACGTCCCTTCGGCCCTCAATCCAGCGGACCTTCCTTCCCGCGGCCTGCT
GCCGGCTCTGCGGCCTCTTCCGCGTCTTCGCCTTCGCCCTCAGACGAGTCGGATCTCCCTTTGGGCCGCC
TCCCCGCCTGTTTCGCCTCGGCGTCCGGACTAGAGGTACCTTTAAGACCAATGACTTACAAGGCAGCTGT
AGATCTTAGCCACTTTTTAAAAGAAAAGGGGGGACTGGAAGGGCTAATTCACTCCCAACGAAGACAAGAT
CTGCTTTTTGCTTGTACTGGGTCTCTCTGGTTAGACCAGATCTGAGCCTGGGAGCTCTCTGGCTAACTAG
GGAACCCACTGCTTAAGCCTCAATAAAGCTTGCCTTGAGTGCTTCAAGTAGTGTGTGCCCGTCTGTTGTG
TGACTCTGGTAACTAGAGATCCCTCAGACCCTTTTAGTCAGTGTGGAAAATCTCTAGCAGTAGTAGTTCA
TGTCATCTTATTATTCAGTATTTATAACTTGCAAAGAAATGAATATCAGAGAGTGAGAGGAACTTGTTTA
TTGCAGCTTATAATGGTTACAAATAAAGCAATAGCATCACAAATTTCACAAATAAAGCATTTTTTTCACT
GCATTCTAGTTGTGGTTTGTCCAAACTCATCAATGTATCTTATCATGTCTGGCTCTAGCTATCCCGCCCC
TAACTCCGCCCATCCCGCCCCTAACTCCGCCCAGTTCCGCCCATTCTCCGCCCCATGGCTGACTAATTTT
TTTTATTTATGCAGAGGCCGAGGCCGCCTCGGCCTCTGAGCTATTCCAGAAGTAGTGAGGAGGCTTTTTT
GGAGGCCTTTCAAATATGTATCCGCTCATGAGACAATAACCCTGATAAATGCTTCAATAATATTGAAAAA
GGAAGAGTATGAGTATTCAACATTTCCGTGTCGCCCTTATTCCCTTTTTTGCGGCATTTTGCCTTCCTGT
TTTTGCTCACCCAGAAACGCTGGTGAAAGTAAAAGATGCTGAAGATCAGTTGGGTGCACGAGTGGGTTAC
ATCGAACTGGATCTCAACAGCGGTAAGATCCTTGAGAGTTTTCGCCCCGAAGAACGTTTTCCAATGATGA
GCACTTTTAAAGTTCTGCTATGTGGCGCGGTATTATCCCGTATTGACGCCGGGCAAGAGCAACTCGGTCG
CCGCATACACTATTCTCAGAATGACTTGGTTGAGTACTCACCAGTCACAGAAAAGCATCTTACGGATGGC
ATGACAGTAAGAGAATTATGCAGTGCTGCCATAACCATGAGTGATAACACTGCGGCCAACTTACTTCTGA
CAACGATCGGAGGACCGAAGGAGCTAACCGCTTTTTTGCACAACATGGGGGATCATGTAACTCGCCTTGA
TCGTTGGGAACCGGAGCTGAATGAAGCCATACCAAACGACGAGCGTGACACCACGATGCCTGTAGCAATG
GCAACAACGTTGCGCAAACTATTAACTGGCGAACTACTTACTCTAGCTTCCCGGCAACAATTAATAGACT
GGATGGAGGCGGATAAAGTTGCAGGACCACTTCTGCGCTCGGCCCTTCCGGCTGGCTGGTTTATTGCTGA
TAAATCTGGAGCCGGTGAGCGTGGGTCTCGCGGTATCATTGCAGCACTGGGGCCAGATGGTAAGCCCTCC
CGTATCGTAGTTATCTACACGACGGGGAGTCAGGCAACTATGGATGAACGAAATAGACAGATCGCTGAGA
TAGGTGCCTCACTGATTAAGCATTGGTAACTGTCAGACCAAGTTTACTCATATATACTTTAGATTGATTT
AAAACTTCATTTTTAATTTAAAAGGATCTAGGTGAAGATCCTTTTTGATAATCTCATGACCAAAATCCCT
TAACGTGAGTTTTCGTTCCACTGAGCGTCAGACCCCGTAGAAAAGATCAAAGGATCTTCTTGAGATCCTT
TTTTTCTGCGCGTAATCTGCTGCTTGCAAACAAAAAAACCACCGCTACCAGCGGTGGTTTGTTTGCCGGA
TCAAGAGCTACCAACTCTTTTTCCGAAGGTAACTGGCTTCAGCAGAGCGCAGATACCAAATACTGTTCTT
CTAGTGTAGCCGTAGTTAGGCCACCACTTCAAGAACTCTGTAGCACCGCCTACATACCTCGCTCTGCTAA
TCCTGTTACCAGTGGCTGCTGCCAGTGGCGATAAGTCGTGTCTTACCGGGTTGGACTCAAGACGATAGTT
ACCGGATAAGGCGCAGCGGTCGGGCTGAACGGGGGGTTCGTGCACACAGCCCAGCTTGGAGCGAACGACC
TACACCGAACTGAGATACCTACAGCGTGAGCTATGAGAAAGCGCCACGCTTCCCGAAGGGAGAAAGGCGG
ACAGGTATCCGGTAAGCGGCAGGGTCGGAACAGGAGAGCGCACGAGGGAGCTTCCAGGGGGAAACGCCTG
GTATCTTTATAGTCCTGTCGGGTTTCGCCACCTCTGACTTGAGCGTCGATTTTTGTGATGCTCGTCAGGG
GGGCGGAGCCTATGGAAAAACGCCAGCAACGCGGCCTTTTTACGGTTCCTGGCCTTTTGCTGGCCTTTTG
CTCACATGTTCTTTCCTGCGTTATCCCCTGATTCTGTGGATAACCGTATTACCGCCTTTGAGTGAGCTGA
TACCGCTCGCCGCAGCCGAACGACCGAGCGCAGCGAGTCAGTGAGCGAGGAAGCGGAAGAGCGCCCAATA
CGCAAACCGCCTCTCCCCGCGCGTTGGCCGATTCATTAATGCAGCTGGCACGACAGGTTTCCCGACTGGA
AAGCGGGCAGTGAGCGCAACGCAATTAATGTGAGTTAGCTCACTCATTAGGCACCCCAGGCTTTACACTT
TATGCTTCCGGCTCGTATGTTGTGTGGAATTGTGAGCGGATAACAATTTCACACAGGAAACAGCTATGAC
CATGATTACGCCAAGCGCGCAATTAACCCTCACTAAAGGGAACAAAAGCTGGAGCTGCAAGCTTAATGTA
GTCTTATGCAATACTCTTGTAGTCTTGCAACATGGTAACGATGAGTTAGCAACATGCCTTACAAGGAGAG
AAAAAGCACCGTGCATGCCGATTGGTGGAAGTAAGGTGGTACGATCGTGCCTTATTAGGAAGGCAACAGA
CGGGTCTGACATGGATTGGACGAACCACTGAATTGCCGCATTGCAGAGATATTGTATTTAAGTGCCTAGC
TCGATACATAAACGGGTCTCTCTGGTTAGACCAGATCTGAGCCTGGGAGCTCTCTGGCTAACTAGGGAAC
CCACTGCTTAAGCCTCAATAAAGCTTGCCTTGAGTGCTTCAAGTAGTGTGTGCCCGTCTGTTGTGTGACT
CTGGTAACTAGAGATCCCTCAGACCCTTTTAGTCAGTGTGGAAAATCTCTAGCAGTGGCGCCCGAACAGG
GACTTGAAAGCGAAAGGGAAACCAGAGGAGCTCTCTCGACGCAGGACTCGGCTTGCTGAAGCGCGCACGG
CAAGAGGCGAGGGGCGGCGACTGGTGAGTACGCCAAAAATTTTGACTAGCGGAGGCTAGAAGGAGAGAGA
TGGGTGCGAGAGCGTCAGTATTAAGCGGGGGAGAATTAGATCGCGATGGGAAAAAATTCGGTTAAGGCCA
GGGGGAAAGAAAAAATATAAATTAAAACATATAGTATGGGCAAGCAGGGAGCTAGAACGATTCGCAGTTA
ATCCTGGCCTGTTAGAAACATCAGAAGGCTGTAGACAAATACTGGGACAGCTACAACCATCCCTTCAGAC
AGGATCAGAAGAACTTAGATCATTATATAATACAGTAGCAACCCTCTATTGTGTGCATCAAAGGATAGAG
ATAAAAGACACCAAGGAAGCTTTAGACAAGATAGAGGAAGAGCAAAACAAAAGTAAGACCACCGCACAGC
AAGCGGCCGCTGATCTTCAGACCTGGAGGAGGAGATATGAGGGACAATTGGAGAAGTGAATTATATAAAT
ATAAAGTAGTAAAAATTGAACCATTAGGAGTAGCACCCACCAAGGCAAAGAGAAGAGTGGTGCAGAGAGA
AAAAAGAGCAGTGGGAATAGGAGCTTTGTTCCTTGGGTTCTTGGGAGCAGCAGGAAGCACTATGGGCGCA
GCGTCAATGACGCTGACGGTACAGGCCAGACAATTATTGTCTGGTATAGTGCAGCAGCAGAACAATTTGC
TGAGGGCTATTGAGGCGCAACAGCATCTGTTGCAACTCACAGTCTGGGGCATCAAGCAGCTCCAGGCAAG
AATCCTGGCTGTGGAAAGATACCTAAAGGATCAACAGCTCCTGGGGATTTGGGGTTGCTCTGGAAAACTC
ATTTGCACCACTGCTGTGCCTTGGAATGCTAGTTGGAGTAATAAATCTCTGGAACAGATTTGGAATCACA
CGACCTGGATGGAGTGGGACAGAGAAATTAACAATTACACAAGCTTAATACACTCCTTAATTGAAGAATC
GCAAAACCAGCAAGAAAAGAATGAACAAGAATTATTGGAATTAGATAAATGGGCAAGTTTGTGGAATTGG
TTTAACATAACAAATTGGCTGTGGTATATAAAATTATTCATAATGATAGTAGGAGGCTTGGTAGGTTTAA
GAATAGTTTTTGCTGTACTTTCTATAGTGAATAGAGTTAGGCAGGGATATTCACCATTATCGTTTCAGAC
CCACCTCCCAACCCCGAGGGGACAATTCTCGACCTCGAGACAAATGGCAGTATTCATCCACAATTTTAAA
AGAAAAGGGGGGATTGGGGGGTACAGTGCAGGGGAAAGAATAGTAGACATAATAGCAACAGACATACAAA
CTAAAGAATTACAAAAACAAATTACAAAAATTCAAAATTTTCGGGTTTATTACAGGGACAGCAGAGATCC
ACTTTGGCCGCGAATCGATATGTCGAGTTTACTCCCTATCAGTGATAGAGAACGTATGTCGAGTTTACTC
CCTATCAGTGATAGAGAACGATGTCGAGTTTACTCCCTATCAGTGATAGAGAACGTATGTCGAGTTTACT
CCCTATCAGTGATAGAGAACGTATGTCGAGTTTACTCCCTATCAGTGATAGAGAACGTATGTCGAGTTTA
TCCCTATCAGTGATAGAGAACGTATGTCGAGTTTACTCCCTATCAGTGATAGAGAACGTATGTCGAGGTA
GGCGTGTACGGTGGGAGGCCTATATAAGCAGAGCTCGTTTAGTGAACCGTCAGATCGCCTGGAGAATTGG
CTAGCGCCACCATGGATGAGGAAATCGCTGCCCTGGTCGTTGACAACGGCTCCGGTATGTGCAAAGCCGG
TTTTGCTGGAGATGATGCCCCTCGTGCTGTTTTCCCCTCCATTGTTGGACGACCCAGACATCAGGTACAT
TTAATAAACCATCCTAATAACATGTTAATCATATTGAACCACATTAAACTCTCATTTGTGCATTTTACAT
CTTTTAAAACCGATTTATATTCGTTTTTAGATAATGAAGTTTATTAAAGTGTTAATTCACAGCTTTATTG
CCTGTTTTGAGAATCTGCTTGCATAAGTGATTTTTAAACTTGATCTGATTCTCGTTTGTTTCGAAGTTCT
TCAGCTTTGAAAGTCAGATCTTCATTCACAGCCATGCCATAGTTTTAGGATACAGTATAAGTAGACGAAT
TGGGATGCATCGTAGATTTTATGCTGTGTTTGTTATGGTTTTTCAGTGGTAGAGATTTTCAGAGTATTAT
TAGGGTTATAGTCAGTGTCAGGTTTATTTATCGTCAGCGTGATGGGCAAAAAACAGCTGGCAGTACGGGC
TGCCTGTCGCCCAATCAAACTGTCCTGTTACTGAACACTGTTCTATGGTTAGTTTTGCAGGTTTGCATCC
AGCTGTGTGATATTCTGCTGTGCAAATCCATGCAAAACTGACTGTGGTAGTGAAAAGTCTGTAGAAAAGT
AAGGGAAACTCAAACCCCTTTCTACACAGGTTGGGATCGGTTGCAATGCTGTGTTTCTGTATGGTATTGC
ACTTGTCCCGGCCTGTTGAGTTTGGTGGGGATTGTGACCAGAAGATTTTGAAAATTAAATATTACTGAAG
ATTTCGACTTCCACTGTTAAATGTACAAGATACATGAAATATTAAAGAAAATGTGTAACTTTTTGTGTAA
ATACATCTTGTCTTGTTTTCATTCAAAAACATTTCACTTTTGGGGTTGCGTGAGCCAACTGCTGTTACTC
TCGCCCAGAAATCTGCGCCAACATGGACACACCCAGTGGAGCAAGCCATCTGATTTTCATGGTCAGATTG
TAAAGAAGCAATTACTCTTGGACAGTTTAAGCAGAAAAGCCACCAAGTCAAGTCACTGGTCATATGATGA
ACTCGAAGATCTAATAAAAGTTAATTTAAGCGTTCATTACAATAAATTCAAGTGAATCTGTTTTAAGCTA
GCCTTTAACGTTTTTAAATTCCTTCAAACAAATTGGATCCTCTTTGCAGTTCCTCATTTCTCGGTGAGCT
GGTGCTTTAATCCCTTTACTTTTTCTTCCTCTAGGGAGTGATGGTTGGCATGGGACGAATTAATTCCTGC
AGCCCGGGGGTACCGGTCGCCACCATGAACACCCCGGGAATTAACCTGATCAAGGAGGACATGCGCGTGA
AGGTGCACATGGAGGGCAACGTGAACGGCCACGCCTTCGTGATCGAGGGCGAGGGCAAGGGCAAGCCCTA
CGAGGGCACCCAGACCGCCAACCTGACCGTGAAGGAGGGCGCCCCCCTGCCCTTCAGCTACGACATCCTG
ACCACCGCCGTGCACTACGGCAACCGGGTGTTCACCAAGTACCCCGAGGACATCCCCGACTACTTCAAGC
AGAGCTTCCCCGAGGGCTACAGCTGGGAGCGCACCATGACCTTCGAGGACAAGGGCATCTGCACCATCCG
CAGCGACATCAGCCTGGAGGGCGACTGCTTCTTCCAGAACGTGCGCTTCAAGGGCACCAACTTCCCCCCC
AACGGCCCCGTGATGCAGAAGAAAACCCTGAAGTGGGAGCCCAGCACCGAGAAGCTGCACGTGCGCGACG
GCCTGCTGGTGGGCAACATCAACATGGCCCTGCTGCTGGAGGGCGGCGGCCACTACCTGTGCGACTTCAA
GACCACCTACAAGGCCAAGAAGGTGGTGCAGCTGCCCGACGCCCACTTCGTGGACCACCGCATCGAGATC
CTGGGCAACGACAGCGACTACAACAAGGTGAAGCTGTACGAGCACGCCGTGGCCCGCTACAGCCCCCTGC
CCAGCCAGGTGTGGTA
