Features (pLannotate 1.2.2; 31 found; start..end, strand, type, name):
     52..169     +  misc_feature   cPPT/CTS: central polypurine tract and central termination sequence of HIV-1
    223..537     +  promoter       tight TRE promoter: Tet-responsive promoter PTight, consisting of seven tet operator sequences followed by the minimal CMV promoter
    560..682     +  CDS            actba (fragment): ACTB1_DANRE - Also known as bact, bactin1, bactzf. Experimental evidence at protein level: Swiss-Prot protein existence level 1. Actin is a highly conserved protein that polymerizes to produce filaments that form cross-linked networks in the cytoplasm of cells. Actin exists in both monomeric (G-actin) and polymeric (F-actin) forms, both forms playing key functions, such as cell motility and contraction. In addition to their role in the cytoplasmic cytoskeleton, G- and F-actin also localize in the nucleus, and regulate gene transcription and motility and repair of damaged DNA. From Danio rerio
   1152..1226    +  ncRNA          mir-19: Accession: RF00245 - mir-19 microRNA precursor family
   1266..1343    +  ncRNA          mir-92: Accession: RF00464 - mir-92 microRNA precursor family
   1871..1889    -  misc_feature   MCS (fragment): pBluescript multiple cloning site
   1904..2593    +  CDS            Dendra2: Dendra2 is a photoconvertible green fluorescent protein published in 2006, derived from Dendronephthya sp.. It has high acid sensitivity.
   2602..2620    +  CDS            9xHis (fragment): 9xHis affinity tag
   2630..3140    +  promoter       hPGK promoter: human phosphoglycerate kinase 1 promoter
   3150..3746    +  CDS            PuroR (fragment): puromycin N-acetyltransferase; pac from Streptomyces; confers resistance to puromycin
   3801..4498    +  CDS            rtTA3 (fragment): reverse tetracycline transactivator 3 activates expression from Tet-responsive promoters in the presence of doxycycline
   4428..4538    +  CDS            VP48: 3 tandem repeats of the minimal activation domain of herpes simplex virus VP16 (Cheng et al., 2013)
   4574..5122    +  misc_feature   WPRE (fragment): woodchuck hepatitis virus posttranscriptional regulatory element
   5148..5219    +  CDS            nef (fragment): NEF_HV1Z2 - Experimental evidence at protein level: Swiss-Prot protein existence level 1. Extracellular Nef protein targets CD4(+) T-lymphocytes for apoptosis by interacting with CXCR4 surface receptors. From Human immunodeficiency virus type 1 group M subtype D (isolate Z2/CDC-Z34) (HIV-1).
   5221..5454    +  LTR            3' LTR (ΔU3): self-inactivating 3' long terminal repeat (LTR) from HIV-1
   5526..5647    +  polyA_signal   SV40 poly(A) signal: SV40 polyadenylation signal
   5687..5822    +  rep_origin     SV40 ori: SV40 origin of replication
   5830..5893    +  promoter       AmpR promoter: bla
   5894..6754    +  CDS            AmpR: β-lactamase; bla; confers resistance to ampicillin, carbenicillin, and related antibiotics
   6925..7513    +  rep_origin     ori: high-copy-number ColE1/pMB1/pBR322/pUC origin of replication
   7696..7788    +  CDS            lacI (fragment): lac repressor; lacI; The lac repressor binds to the lac operator to inhibit transcription in E. coli. This inhibition can be relieved by adding lactose or isopropyl-β-D-thiogalactopyranoside (IPTG).
   7801..7822    +  protein_bind   CAP binding site: CAP binding activates transcription in the presence of cAMP. E. coli catabolite activator protein
   7837..7867    +  promoter       lac promoter: promoter for the E. coli lac operon
   7875..7891    +  protein_bind   lac operator: The lac repressor binds to the lac operator to inhibit transcription in E. coli. This inhibition can be relieved by adding lactose or isopropyl-β-D-thiogalactopyranoside (IPTG). lac repressor encoded by lacI
   7936..7954    +  promoter       T3 promoter: promoter for bacteriophage T3 RNA polymerase
   7982..8208    +  promoter       RSV promoter: Rous sarcoma virus enhancer/promoter
   8209..8389    +  LTR            5' LTR (truncated): truncated 5' long terminal repeat (LTR) from HIV-1
   8436..8561    +  misc_feature   HIV-1 Ψ: packaging signal of human immunodeficiency virus type 1
   8545..8908    +  CDS            HIV-1 gag (fragment): gag protein from human immunodeficiency virus 1; gag
   9054..9287    +  misc_feature   RRE: The Rev response element (RRE) of HIV-1 allows for Rev-dependent mRNA export from the nucleus to the cytoplasm.
   9664..11      +  CDS            Rev (fragment) (across the origin): human immunodeficiency virus 1 (HIV-1) Rev protein; rev; enhances nuclear export of unspliced and incompletely spliced viral mRNAs
>Addgene plasmid #121126 | hsa-miR 19b plix 4.03 | addgene full sequence | sequence record 234645 | Addgene NGS Result
CCCGAGGGGACAATTCTCGACCTCGAGACAAATGGCAGTATTCATCCACAATTTTAAAAGAAAAGGGGGG
ATTGGGGGGTACAGTGCAGGGGAAAGAATAGTAGACATAATAGCAACAGACATACAAACTAAAGAATTAC
AAAAACAAATTACAAAAATTCAAAATTTTCGGGTTTATTACAGGGACAGCAGAGATCCACTTTGGCCGCG
AATCGATATGTCGAGTTTACTCCCTATCAGTGATAGAGAACGTATGTCGAGTTTACTCCCTATCAGTGAT
AGAGAACGATGTCGAGTTTACTCCCTATCAGTGATAGAGAACGTATGTCGAGTTTACTCCCTATCAGTGA
TAGAGAACGTATGTCGAGTTTACTCCCTATCAGTGATAGAGAACGTATGTCGAGTTTATCCCTATCAGTG
ATAGAGAACGTATGTCGAGTTTACTCCCTATCAGTGATAGAGAACGTATGTCGAGGTAGGCGTGTACGGT
GGGAGGCCTATATAAGCAGAGCTCGTTTAGTGAACCGTCAGATCGCCTGGAGAATTGGCTAGCGCCACCA
TGGATGAGGAAATCGCTGCCCTGGTCGTTGACAACGGCTCCGGTATGTGCAAAGCCGGTTTTGCTGGAGA
TGATGCCCCTCGTGCTGTTTTCCCCTCCATTGTTGGACGACCCAGACATCAGGTACATTTAATAAACCAT
CCTAATAACATGTTAATCATATTGAACCACATTAAACTCTCATTTGTGCATTTTACATCTTTTAAAACCG
ATTTATATTCGTTTTTAGATAATGAAGTTTATTAAAGTGTTAATTCACAGCTTTATTGCTTGTTTTGAGA
ATCTGCTTGCATAAGTGATTTTTAAACTTGATCTGATTTTCGTTTGTTTCGAAGTTCTTCAGCTTTGAAA
GTCAGATCTTCAATTCACAGCCATGCCATAGTTTTAGGATACAGTATAAGTAGACGAATTGGGATGCATC
GTAGATTTTATGCTGTGTTTGTTATGGTTTTTCAGTGGTAGAGATTTTCAGAGTATTATTAGGGTTATAG
TCAGTGTCAGGTTTATTTATCGTCAGCGTGATGGGCAAAAAACAGCTGGCAGTACGGGCTGCCTGTCGCC
CAATCAAACTGTCCTGTTACTGAACACTGTTCTATGGTTAGTTTTGCAGGTTTGCATCCAGCTGTGTGAT
ATTCTGCTGTGCAAATCCATGCAAAACTGACTGTGGTAGTGAAAAGTCTGTAGAAAAGTAAGGGAAACTC
AAACCCCTTTCTACACAGGTTGGGATCGGTTGCAATGCTGTGTTTCTGTATGGTATTGCACTTGTCCCGG
CCTGTTGAGTTTGGTGGGGATTGTGACCAGAAGATTTTGAAAATTAAATATTACTGAAGATTTCGACTTC
CACTGTTAAATGTACAAGATACATGAAATATTAAAGAAAATGTGTAACTTTTTGTGTAAATACATCTTGT
CTTGTTTTCATTCAAAAACATTTCACTTTTGGGGTTGCGTGAGCCAACTGCTGTTACTCTCGCCCAGAAA
TCTGCGCCAACATGGACACACCCAGTGGAGCAAGCCATCTGATTTTCATGGTCAGATTGTAAAGAAGCAA
TTACTCTTGGACAGTTTAAGCAGAAAAGCCACCAAGTCAAGTCACTGGTCATATGATGAACTCGAAGATC
TAATAAAAGTTAATTTAAGCGTTCATTACAATAAATTCAAGTGAATCTGTTTTAAGCTAGCCTTTAACGT
TTTTAAATTCCTTCAAACAAATTAGTTCCTCTTTGCAGTTCCTCATTTCTCGGTGAGCTGGTGCTTTAAT
CCCTTTACTTTTTCTTCCTCTAGGGAGTGATGGTTGGCATGGGACGAATTAATTCCTGCAGCCCGGGGGT
ACCGGTCGCCACCATGAACACCCCGGGAATTAACCTGATCAAGGAGGACATGCGCGTGAAGGTGCACATG
GAGGGCAACGTGAACGGCCACGCCTTCGTGATCGAGGGCGAGGGCAAGGGCAAGCCCTACGAGGGCACCC
AGACCGCCAACCTGACCGTGAAGGAGGGCGCCCCCCTGCCCTTCAGCTACGACATCCTGACCACCGCCGT
GCACTACGGCAACCGGGTGTTCACCAAGTACCCCGAGGACATCCCCGACTACTTCAAGCAGAGCTTCCCC
GAGGGCTACAGCTGGGAGCGCACCATGACCTTCGAGGACAAGGGCATCTGCACCATCCGCAGCGACATCA
GCCTGGAGGGCGACTGCTTCTTCCAGAACGTGCGCTTCAAGGGCACCAACTTCCCCCCCAACGGCCCCGT
GATGCAGAAGAAAACCCTGAAGTGGGAGCCCAGCACCGAGAAGCTGCACGTGCGCGACGGCCTGCTGGTG
GGCAACATCAACATGGCCCTGCTGCTGGAGGGCGGCGGCCACTACCTGTGCGACTTCAAGACCACCTACA
AGGCCAAGAAGGTGGTGCAGCTGCCCGACGCCCACTTCGTGGACCACCGCATCGAGATCCTGGGCAACGA
CAGCGACTACAACAAGGTGAAGCTGTACGAGCACGCCGTGGCCCGCTACAGCCCCCTGCCCAGCCAGGTG
TGGTAACCGGTCCACCACCACCACCACCACTAAGGATCCGGGGTTGGGGTTGCGCCTTTTCCAAGGCAGC
CCTGGGTTTGCGCAGGGACGCGGCTGCTCTGGGCGTGGTTCCGGGAAACGCAGCGGCGCCGACCCTGGGT
CTCGCACATTCTTCACGTCCGTTCGCAGCGTCACCCGGATCTTCGCCGCTACCCTTGTGGGCCCCCCGGC
GACGCTTCCTGCTCCGCCCCTAAGTCGGGAAGGTTCCTTGCGGTTCGCGGCGTGCCGGACGTGACAAACG
GAAGCCGCACGTCTCACTAGTACCCTCGCAGACGGACAGCGCCAGGGAGCAATGGCAGCGCGCCGACCGC
GATGGGCTGTGGCCAATAGCGGCTGCTCAGCAGGGCGCGCCGAGAGCAGCGGCCGGGAAGGGGCGGTGCG
GGAGGCGGGGTGTGGGGCGGTAGTGTGGGCCCTGTTCCTGCCCGCGCGGTGTTCCGCATTCTGCAAGCCT
CCGGAGCGCACGTCGGCAGTCGGCTCCCTCGTTGACCGAATCACCGACCTCTCTCCCCAGCAATTCACCA
TGACCGAGTACAAGCCCACGGTGCGCCTCGCCACCCGCGACGACGTCCCCAGGGCCGTACGCACCCTCGC
CGCCGCGTTCGCCGACTACCCCGCCACGCGCCACACCGTCGATCCGGACCGCCACATCGAGCGGGTCACC
GAGCTGCAAGAACTCTTCCTCACGCGCGTCGGGCTCGACATCGGCAAGGTGTGGGTCGCGGACGACGGCG
CCGCGGTGGCGGTCTGGACCACGCCGGAGAGCGTCGAAGCGGGGGCGGTGTTCGCCGAGATCGGCCCGCG
CATGGCCGAGTTGAGCGGTTCCCGGCTGGCCGCGCAGCAACAGATGGAAGGCCTCCTGGCGCCGCACCGG
CCCAAGGAGCCCGCGTGGTTCCTGGCCACCGTCGGCGTCTCGCCCGACCACCAGGGCAAGGGTCTGGGCA
GCGCCGTCGTGCTCCCCGGAGTGGAGGCGGCCGAGCGCGCCGGGGTGCCCGCCTTCCTGGAGACCTCCGC
GCCCCGCAACCTCCCCTTCTACGAGCGGCTCGGCTTCACCGTCACCGCCGACGTCGAGGTGCCCGAAGGA
CCGCGCACCTGGTGCATGACCCGCAAGCCCGGTGCCGAAGGTAGAGGTTCTCTCCTCACTTGTGGTGATG
TTGAAGAAAACCCTGGTCCAATGTCTAGACTGGACAAGAGCAAAGTCATAAACGGAGCTCTGGAATTACT
CAATGGTGTCGGTATCGAAGGCCTGACGACAAGGAAACTCGCTCAAAAGCTGGGAGTTGAGCAGCCTACC
CTGTACTGGCACGTGAAGAACAAGCGGGCCCTGCTCGATGCCCTGCCAATCGAGATGCTGGACAGGCATC
ATACCCACTTCTGCCCCCTGGAAGGCGAGTCATGGCAAGACTTTCTGCGGAACAACGCCAAGTCATACCG
CTGTGCTCTCCTCTCACATCGCGACGGGGCTAAAGTGCATCTCGGCACCCGCCCAACAGAGAAACAGTAC
GAAACCCTGGAAAATCAGCTCGCGTTCCTGTGTCAGCAAGGCTTCTCCCTGGAGAACGCACTGTACGCTC
TGTCCGCCGTGGGCCACTTTACACTGGGCTGCGTATTGGAGGAACAGGAGCATCAAGTAGCAAAAGAGGA
AAGAGAGACACCTACCACCGATTCTATGCCCCCACTTCTGAGACAAGCAATTGAGCTGTTCGACCGGCAG
GGAGCCGAACCTGCCTTCCTTTTCGGCCTGGAACTAATCATATGTGGCCTGGAGAAACAGCTAAAGTGCG
AAAGCGGCGGGCCGACCGACGCCCTTGACGATTTTGACTTAGACATGCTCCCAGCCGATGCCCTTGACGA
CTTTGACCTTGATATGCTGCCTGCTGACGCTCTTGACGATTTTGACCTTGACATGCTCCCCGGGTAACTA
AGTAAGGATCGATCCAAGATATCGTATTCTTAACTATGTTGCTCCTTTTACGCTATGTGGATACGCTGCT
TTAATGCCTTTGTATCATGCTATTGCTTCCCGTATGGCTTTCATTTTCTCCTCCTTGTATAAATCCTGGT
TGCTGTCTCTTTATGAGGAGTTGTGGCCCGTTGTCAGGCAACGTGGCGTGGTGTGCACTGTGTTTGCTGA
CGCAACCCCCACTGGTTGGGGCATTGCCACCACCTGTCAGCTCCTTTCCGGGACTTTCGCTTTCCCCCTC
CCTATTGCCACGGCGGAACTCATCGCCGCCTGCCTTGCCCGCTGCTGGACAGGGGCTCGGCTGTTGGGCA
CTGACAATTCCGTGGTGTTGTCGGGGAAGCTGACGTCCTTTCCATGGCTGCTCGCCTGTGTTGCCACCTG
GATTCTGCGCGGGACGTCCTTCTGCTACGTCCCTTCGGCCCTCAATCCAGCGGACCTTCCTTCCCGCGGC
CTGCTGCCGGCTCTGCGGCCTCTTCCGCGTCTTCGCCTTCGCCCTCAGACGAGTCGGATCTCCCTTTGGG
CCGCCTCCCCGCCTGTTTCGCCTCGGCGTCCGGACTAGAGGTACCTTTAAGACCAATGACTTACAAGGCA
GCTGTAGATCTTAGCCACTTTTTAAAAGAAAAGGGGGGACTGGAAGGGCTAATTCACTCCCAACGAAGAC
AAGATCTGCTTTTTGCTTGTACTGGGTCTCTCTGGTTAGACCAGATCTGAGCCTGGGAGCTCTCTGGCTA
ACTAGGGAACCCACTGCTTAAGCCTCAATAAAGCTTGCCTTGAGTGCTTCAAGTAGTGTGTGCCCGTCTG
TTGTGTGACTCTGGTAACTAGAGATCCCTCAGACCCTTTTAGTCAGTGTGGAAAATCTCTAGCAGTAGTA
GTTCATGTCATCTTATTATTCAGTATTTATAACTTGCAAAGAAATGAATATCAGAGAGTGAGAGGAACTT
GTTTATTGCAGCTTATAATGGTTACAAATAAAGCAATAGCATCACAAATTTCACAAATAAAGCATTTTTT
TCACTGCATTCTAGTTGTGGTTTGTCCAAACTCATCAATGTATCTTATCATGTCTGGCTCTAGCTATCCC
GCCCCTAACTCCGCCCATCCCGCCCCTAACTCCGCCCAGTTCCGCCCATTCTCCGCCCCATGGCTGACTA
ATTTTTTTTATTTATGCAGAGGCCGAGGCCGCCTCGGCCTCTGAGCTATTCCAGAAGTAGTGAGGAGGCT
TTTTTGGAGGCCTTTCAAATATGTATCCGCTCATGAGACAATAACCCTGATAAATGCTTCAATAATATTG
AAAAAGGAAGAGTATGAGTATTCAACATTTCCGTGTCGCCCTTATTCCCTTTTTTGCGGCATTTTGCCTT
CCTGTTTTTGCTCACCCAGAAACGCTGGTGAAAGTAAAAGATGCTGAAGATCAGTTGGGTGCACGAGTGG
GTTACATCGAACTGGATCTCAACAGCGGTAAGATCCTTGAGAGTTTTCGCCCCGAAGAACGTTTTCCAAT
GATGAGCACTTTTAAAGTTCTGCTATGTGGCGCGGTATTATCCCGTATTGACGCCGGGCAAGAGCAACTC
GGTCGCCGCATACACTATTCTCAGAATGACTTGGTTGAGTACTCACCAGTCACAGAAAAGCATCTTACGG
ATGGCATGACAGTAAGAGAATTATGCAGTGCTGCCATAACCATGAGTGATAACACTGCGGCCAACTTACT
TCTGACAACGATCGGAGGACCGAAGGAGCTAACCGCTTTTTTGCACAACATGGGGGATCATGTAACTCGC
CTTGATCGTTGGGAACCGGAGCTGAATGAAGCCATACCAAACGACGAGCGTGACACCACGATGCCTGTAG
CAATGGCAACAACGTTGCGCAAACTATTAACTGGCGAACTACTTACTCTAGCTTCCCGGCAACAATTAAT
AGACTGGATGGAGGCGGATAAAGTTGCAGGACCACTTCTGCGCTCGGCCCTTCCGGCTGGCTGGTTTATT
GCTGATAAATCTGGAGCCGGTGAGCGTGGGTCTCGCGGTATCATTGCAGCACTGGGGCCAGATGGTAAGC
CCTCCCGTATCGTAGTTATCTACACGACGGGGAGTCAGGCAACTATGGATGAACGAAATAGACAGATCGC
TGAGATAGGTGCCTCACTGATTAAGCATTGGTAACTGTCAGACCAAGTTTACTCATATATACTTTAGATT
GATTTAAAACTTCATTTTTAATTTAAAAGGATCTAGGTGAAGATCCTTTTTGATAATCTCATGACCAAAA
TCCCTTAACGTGAGTTTTCGTTCCACTGAGCGTCAGACCCCGTAGAAAAGATCAAAGGATCTTCTTGAGA
TCCTTTTTTTCTGCGCGTAATCTGCTGCTTGCAAACAAAAAAACCACCGCTACCAGCGGTGGTTTGTTTG
CCGGATCAAGAGCTACCAACTCTTTTTCCGAAGGTAACTGGCTTCAGCAGAGCGCAGATACCAAATACTG
TTCTTCTAGTGTAGCCGTAGTTAGGCCACCACTTCAAGAACTCTGTAGCACCGCCTACATACCTCGCTCT
GCTAATCCTGTTACCAGTGGCTGCTGCCAGTGGCGATAAGTCGTGTCTTACCGGGTTGGACTCAAGACGA
TAGTTACCGGATAAGGCGCAGCGGTCGGGCTGAACGGGGGGTTCGTGCACACAGCCCAGCTTGGAGCGAA
CGACCTACACCGAACTGAGATACCTACAGCGTGAGCTATGAGAAAGCGCCACGCTTCCCGAAGGGAGAAA
GGCGGACAGGTATCCGGTAAGCGGCAGGGTCGGAACAGGAGAGCGCACGAGGGAGCTTCCAGGGGGAAAC
GCCTGGTATCTTTATAGTCCTGTCGGGTTTCGCCACCTCTGACTTGAGCGTCGATTTTTGTGATGCTCGT
CAGGGGGGCGGAGCCTATGGAAAAACGCCAGCAACGCGGCCTTTTTACGGTTCCTGGCCTTTTGCTGGCC
TTTTGCTCACATGTTCTTTCCTGCGTTATCCCCTGATTCTGTGGATAACCGTATTACCGCCTTTGAGTGA
GCTGATACCGCTCGCCGCAGCCGAACGACCGAGCGCAGCGAGTCAGTGAGCGAGGAAGCGGAAGAGCGCC
CAATACGCAAACCGCCTCTCCCCGCGCGTTGGCCGATTCATTAATGCAGCTGGCACGACAGGTTTCCCGA
CTGGAAAGCGGGCAGTGAGCGCAACGCAATTAATGTGAGTTAGCTCACTCATTAGGCACCCCAGGCTTTA
CACTTTATGCTTCCGGCTCGTATGTTGTGTGGAATTGTGAGCGGATAACAATTTCACACAGGAAACAGCT
ATGACCATGATTACGCCAAGCGCGCAATTAACCCTCACTAAAGGGAACAAAAGCTGGAGCTGCAAGCTTA
ATGTAGTCTTATGCAATACTCTTGTAGTCTTGCAACATGGTAACGATGAGTTAGCAACATGCCTTACAAG
GAGAGAAAAAGCACCGTGCATGCCGATTGGTGGAAGTAAGGTGGTACGATCGTGCCTTATTAGGAAGGCA
ACAGACGGGTCTGACATGGATTGGACGAACCACTGAATTGCCGCATTGCAGAGATATTGTATTTAAGTGC
CTAGCTCGATACATAAACGGGTCTCTCTGGTTAGACCAGATCTGAGCCTGGGAGCTCTCTGGCTAACTAG
GGAACCCACTGCTTAAGCCTCAATAAAGCTTGCCTTGAGTGCTTCAAGTAGTGTGTGCCCGTCTGTTGTG
TGACTCTGGTAACTAGAGATCCCTCAGACCCTTTTAGTCAGTGTGGAAAATCTCTAGCAGTGGCGCCCGA
ACAGGGACTTGAAAGCGAAAGGGAAACCAGAGGAGCTCTCTCGACGCAGGACTCGGCTTGCTGAAGCGCG
CACGGCAAGAGGCGAGGGGCGGCGACTGGTGAGTACGCCAAAAATTTTGACTAGCGGAGGCTAGAAGGAG
AGAGATGGGTGCGAGAGCGTCAGTATTAAGCGGGGGAGAATTAGATCGCGATGGGAAAAAATTCGGTTAA
GGCCAGGGGGAAAGAAAAAATATAAATTAAAACATATAGTATGGGCAAGCAGGGAGCTAGAACGATTCGC
AGTTAATCCTGGCCTGTTAGAAACATCAGAAGGCTGTAGACAAATACTGGGACAGCTACAACCATCCCTT
CAGACAGGATCAGAAGAACTTAGATCATTATATAATACAGTAGCAACCCTCTATTGTGTGCATCAAAGGA
TAGAGATAAAAGACACCAAGGAAGCTTTAGACAAGATAGAGGAAGAGCAAAACAAAAGTAAGACCACCGC
ACAGCAAGCGGCCGCTGATCTTCAGACCTGGAGGAGGAGATATGAGGGACAATTGGAGAAGTGAATTATA
TAAATATAAAGTAGTAAAAATTGAACCATTAGGAGTAGCACCCACCAAGGCAAAGAGAAGAGTGGTGCAG
AGAGAAAAAAGAGCAGTGGGAATAGGAGCTTTGTTCCTTGGGTTCTTGGGAGCAGCAGGAAGCACTATGG
GCGCAGCGTCAATGACGCTGACGGTACAGGCCAGACAATTATTGTCTGGTATAGTGCAGCAGCAGAACAA
TTTGCTGAGGGCTATTGAGGCGCAACAGCATCTGTTGCAACTCACAGTCTGGGGCATCAAGCAGCTCCAG
GCAAGAATCCTGGCTGTGGAAAGATACCTAAAGGATCAACAGCTCCTGGGGATTTGGGGTTGCTCTGGAA
AACTCATTTGCACCACTGCTGTGCCTTGGAATGCTAGTTGGAGTAATAAATCTCTGGAACAGATTTGGAA
TCACACGACCTGGATGGAGTGGGACAGAGAAATTAACAATTACACAAGCTTAATACACTCCTTAATTGAA
GAATCGCAAAACCAGCAAGAAAAGAATGAACAAGAATTATTGGAATTAGATAAATGGGCAAGTTTGTGGA
ATTGGTTTAACATAACAAATTGGCTGTGGTATATAAAATTATTCATAATGATAGTAGGAGGCTTGGTAGG
TTTAAGAATAGTTTTTGCTGTACTTTCTATAGTGAATAGAGTTAGGCAGGGATATTCACCATTATCGTTT
CAGACCCACCTCCCAAC
